Addgene plasmid #15913: LTRi
Purpose: (Empty Backbone)
Depositing lab: James Collins. Depositing organization: Boston University Medical Campus. Publication: A tunable genetic switch based on RNAi and repressor proteins for regulating gene expression in mammalian cells. Deans TL, Cantor CR, Collins JJ. Cell. 2007 Jul 27. 130(2):363-72. 10.1016/j.cell.2007.05.045 PubMed 17662949.
Backbone
  Vector backbone: LTRi
  Backbone size (bp): 8062
  Vector type: Mammalian Expression, Synthetic Biology
Growth in bacteria
  Bacterial resistance: Ampicillin, 100 μg/mL
  Growth temperature: 37°C
  Growth strain: DH5alpha
  Growth instructions: Stratagene SURE Very low copy--TLD recommends megapreps
  Copy number: Low Copy
Gene/Insert
  Gene/Insert name: None
  Cloning method: Restriction Enzyme
  Sequencing primers: 5′ na
Terms and licenses: Academic/Nonprofit Terms; Industry Terms: Not Available to Industry
Depositor comments: We engineered a tunable genetic switch called LTRi, which stands for Lac-Tet-RNAi. Gene expression is turned on by adding an inducer, isopropyl-β-thiogalactopyranoside (IPTG). See article for details. Clone your gene of interest into the Transgene Module http://www.addgene.org/15916 and then move it into LTRi.
How to cite: LTRi was a gift from James Collins (Addgene plasmid # 15913 ; http://n2t.net/addgene:15913 ; RRID:Addgene_15913)
