[The description below was written by a language model from this plasmid's Addgene catalogue record and the feature table of its GenBank file.]
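Description:
LTRi (Lac-Tet-RNAi) is an approximately 8 kb mammalian expression and synthetic-biology plasmid supplied as an empty backbone: it carries the regulatory modules of a tunable genetic switch but no gene of interest. It is propagated in E. coli through a ColE1/pUC-type origin with ampicillin selection (AmpR, bla). Although the origin is annotated as a high-copy type, the depositor describes the plasmid as behaving as very low copy. No mammalian selection marker is annotated.

The feature table shows three functional modules. A CMV enhancer/promoter drives lacI fused to an SV40 nuclear localization signal, followed by the SV40 small t intron and poly(A) signal, providing constitutive nuclear Lac repressor. A second CMV enhancer/promoter is followed by three symmetric lac operators, apparently within an intron region (a rabbit beta-globin intron primer site lies just downstream), and then the TetR coding sequence and an SV40 poly(A) signal, so TetR production is repressed by LacI. Between these units lies a reverse-oriented region with human U6 promoter primer sites and a tet operator, consistent with a TetR-repressible U6 cassette for a short hairpin RNA, although neither the promoter nor the hairpin is annotated as a feature. Leftover cloning-vector elements (lac promoter/operator, T7, SP6 and M13 sites) flank the modules.

According to the depositor, expression is switched on by adding IPTG. From the parts, the inferred logic is that IPTG releases LacI, allowing TetR to be made and to shut off the RNAi arm. A target gene is first cloned into a separate Transgene Module plasmid and then transferred into LTRi, and the record refers to the publication for full details.
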