LOCUS       Exported 8064 bp ds-DNA circular SYN 12-MAY-2021
DEFINITION  synthetic circular DNA
ACCESSION   .
VERSION     .
KEYWORDS    LTRi
SOURCE      synthetic DNA construct
  ORGANISM  synthetic DNA construct
REFERENCE   1 (bases 1 to 8064)
  AUTHORS   Deans TL, Cantor CR, Collins JJ
  TITLE     A tunable genetic switch based on RNAi and repressor proteins for
            regulating gene expression in mammalian cells.
  JOURNAL   Cell. 2007 Jul 27. 130(2):363-72.
  PUBMED    17662949
REFERENCE   2 (bases 1 to 8064)
  AUTHORS   .
  TITLE     Direct Submission
  JOURNAL   Exported May 12, 2021 from SnapGene Server 1.1.58
            http://www.snapgene.com
FEATURES             Location/Qualifiers
     source          1..8064
                     /organism="synthetic DNA construct"
                     /mol_type="other DNA"
     primer_bind     complement(29..51)
                     /label=pGEX 3'
                     /note="pGEX vectors, reverse primer"
     primer_bind     151..170
                     /label=pRS-marker
                     /note="pRS vectors, use to sequence yeast selectable
                     marker"
     primer_bind     379..395
                     /label=M13 fwd
                     /note="common sequencing primer, one of multiple similar
                     variants"
     enhancer        462..765
                     /label=CMV enhancer
                     /note="human cytomegalovirus immediate early enhancer"
     promoter        766..969
                     /label=CMV promoter
                     /note="human cytomegalovirus (CMV) immediate early
                     promoter"
     CDS             1022..2101
                     /codon_start=1
                     /gene="lacI"
                     /product="lac repressor"
                     /label=lacI
                     /note="The lac repressor binds to the lac operator to
                     inhibit transcription in E. coli. This inhibition can be
                     relieved by adding lactose or
                     isopropyl-beta-D-thiogalactopyranoside (IPTG)."
                     /translation="MKPVTLYDVAEYAGVSYQTVSRVVNQASHVSAKTREKVEAAMAEL
                     NYIPNRVAQQLAGKQSLLIGVATSSLALHAPSQIVAAIKSRADQLGASVVVSMVERSGV
                     EACKAAVHNLLAQRVSGLIINYPLDDQDAIAVEAACTNVPALFLDVSDQTPINSIIFSH
                     EDGTRLGVEHLVALGHQQIALLAGPLSSVSARLRLAGWHKYLTRNQIQPIAEREGDWSA
                     MSGFQQTMQMLNEGIVPTAMLVANDQMALGAMRAITESGLRVGADISVVGYDDTEDSSC
                     YIPPLTTIKQDFRLLGQTSVDRLLQLSQGQAVKGNQLLPVSLVKRKTTLAPNTQTASPR
                     ALADSLMQLARQVSRLESGQ"
     primer_bind     complement(1041..1060)
                     /label=LacI-R
                     /note="LacI, reverse primer"
     CDS             2117..2137
                     /codon_start=1
                     /product="nuclear localization signal of SV40 (simian virus
                     40) large T antigen"
                     /label=SV40 NLS
                     /translation="PKKKRKV"
     intron          2300..2365
                     /label=small t intron
                     /note="SV40 (simian virus 40) small t antigen intron"
     polyA_signal    2525..2646
                     /label=SV40 poly(A) signal
                     /note="SV40 polyadenylation signal"
     primer_bind     complement(2679..2695)
                     /label=M13 rev
                     /note="common sequencing primer, one of multiple similar
                     variants"
     protein_bind    2703..2719
                     /label=lac operator
                     /bound_moiety="lac repressor encoded by lacI"
                     /note="The lac repressor binds to the lac operator to
                     inhibit transcription in E. coli. This inhibition can be
                     relieved by adding lactose or
                     isopropyl-beta-D-thiogalactopyranoside (IPTG)."
     promoter        complement(2727..2757)
                     /label=lac promoter
                     /note="promoter for the E. coli lac operon"
     protein_bind    2772..2793
                     /label=CAP binding site
                     /bound_moiety="E. coli catabolite activator protein"
                     /note="CAP binding activates transcription in the presence
                     of cAMP."
     primer_bind     3028..3044
                     /label=M13 fwd
                     /note="common sequencing primer, one of multiple similar
                     variants"
     promoter        3051..3069
                     /label=T7 promoter
                     /note="promoter for bacteriophage T7 RNA polymerase"
     protein_bind    3164..3182
                     /label=tet operator
                     /bound_moiety="tetracycline repressor TetR"
                     /note="bacterial operator O1 for the tetR and tetA genes"
     primer_bind     complement(3194..3213)
                     /label=LKO.1 5'
                     /note="Human U6 promoter, forward primer"
     primer_bind     complement(3364..3384)
                     /label=hU6-F
                     /note="Human U6 promoter, forward primer"
     promoter        complement(3530..3548)
                     /label=SP6 promoter
                     /note="promoter for bacteriophage SP6 RNA polymerase"
     primer_bind     complement(3531..3548)
                     /label=SP6
                     /note="SP6 promoter, forward primer"
     primer_bind     complement(3566..3582)
                     /label=M13 rev
                     /note="common sequencing primer, one of multiple similar
                     variants"
     protein_bind    3590..3606
                     /label=lac operator
                     /bound_moiety="lac repressor encoded by lacI"
                     /note="The lac repressor binds to the lac operator to
                     inhibit transcription in E. coli. This inhibition can be
                     relieved by adding lactose or
                     isopropyl-beta-D-thiogalactopyranoside (IPTG)."
     promoter        complement(3614..3644)
                     /label=lac promoter
                     /note="promoter for the E. coli lac operon"
     protein_bind    3659..3680
                     /label=CAP binding site
                     /bound_moiety="E. coli catabolite activator protein"
                     /note="CAP binding activates transcription in the presence
                     of cAMP."
     primer_bind     complement(3797..3814)
                     /label=L4440
                     /note="L4440 vector, forward primer"
     primer_bind     4022..4038
                     /label=M13 fwd
                     /note="common sequencing primer, one of multiple similar
                     variants"
     enhancer        4105..4408
                     /label=CMV enhancer
                     /note="human cytomegalovirus immediate early enhancer"
     promoter        4409..4612
                     /label=CMV promoter
                     /note="human cytomegalovirus (CMV) immediate early
                     promoter"
     protein_bind    4730..4749
                     /label=lac operator (symmetric)
                     /bound_moiety="lac repressor encoded by lacI"
                     /note="The lac repressor binds to the lac operator to
                     inhibit transcription in E. coli. This inhibition can be
                     relieved by adding lactose or
                     isopropyl-beta-D-thiogalactopyranoside (IPTG). The
                     symmetric lac operator was optimized for tight binding of
                     lac repressor."
     protein_bind    4773..4792
                     /label=lac operator (symmetric)
                     /bound_moiety="lac repressor encoded by lacI"
                     /note="The lac repressor binds to the lac operator to
                     inhibit transcription in E. coli. This inhibition can be
                     relieved by adding lactose or
                     isopropyl-beta-D-thiogalactopyranoside (IPTG). The
                     symmetric lac operator was optimized for tight binding of
                     lac repressor."
     protein_bind    4816..4835
                     /label=lac operator (symmetric)
                     /bound_moiety="lac repressor encoded by lacI"
                     /note="The lac repressor binds to the lac operator to
                     inhibit transcription in E. coli. This inhibition can be
                     relieved by adding lactose or
                     isopropyl-beta-D-thiogalactopyranoside (IPTG). The
                     symmetric lac operator was optimized for tight binding of
                     lac repressor."
     primer_bind     5279..5298
                     /label=pCAG-F
                     /note="Rabbit beta-globin intron, for pCAG plasmids,
                     forward primer"
     promoter        5326..5344
                     /label=T7 promoter
                     /note="promoter for bacteriophage T7 RNA polymerase"
     CDS             5355..5972
                     /codon_start=1
                     /gene="tetR from transposon Tn10"
                     /product="tetracycline repressor TetR"
                     /label=TetR
                     /note="TetR binds to the tetracycline operator tetO to
                     inhibit transcription. This inhibition can be relieved by
                     adding tetracycline or doxycycline."
                     /translation="MSRLDKSKVINSALELLNEVGIEGLTTRKLAQKLGVEQPTLYWHV
                     KNKRALLDALAIEMLDRHHTHFCPLEGESWQDFLRNNAKSFRCALLSHRDGAKVHLGTR
                     PTEKQYETLENQLAFLCQQGFSLENALYALSAVGHFTLGCVLEDQEHQVAKEERETPTT
                     DSMPPLLRQAIELFDHQGAEPAFLFGLELIICGLEKQLKCESG"
     primer_bind     complement(5428..5447)
                     /label=Tet-R
                     /note="Tetracycline resistance gene, reverse primer"
     polyA_signal    6017..6138
                     /label=SV40 poly(A) signal
                     /note="SV40 polyadenylation signal"
     rep_origin      complement(6245..6833)
                     /direction=LEFT
                     /label=ori
                     /note="high-copy-number ColE1/pMB1/pBR322/pUC origin of
                     replication"
     primer_bind     complement(6325..6344)
                     /label=pBR322ori-F
                     /note="pBR322 origin, forward primer"
     CDS             complement(7004..7864)
                     /codon_start=1
                     /gene="bla"
                     /product="beta-lactamase"
                     /label=AmpR
                     /note="confers resistance to ampicillin, carbenicillin, and
                     related antibiotics"
                     /translation="MSIQHFRVALIPFFAAFCLPVFAHPETLVKVKDAEDQLGARVGYI
                     ELDLNSGKILESFRPEERFPMMSTFKVLLCGAVLSRIDAGQEQLGRRIHYSQNDLVEYS
                     PVTEKHLTDGMTVRELCSAAITMSDNTAANLLLTTIGGPKELTAFLHNMGDHVTRLDRW
                     EPELNEAIPNDERDTTMPVAMATTLRKLLTGELLTLASRQQLIDWMEADKVAGPLLRSA
                     LPAGWFIADKSGAGERGSRGIIAALGPDGKPSRIVVIYTTGSQATMDERNRQIAEIGAS
                     LIKHW"
     primer_bind     7627..7646
                     /label=Amp-R
                     /note="Ampicillin resistance gene, reverse primer"
     promoter        complement(7865..7969)
                     /gene="bla"
                     /label=AmpR promoter
     primer_bind     8037..8055
                     /label=pBRforEco
                     /note="pBR322 vectors, upsteam of EcoRI site, forward
                     primer"
ORIGIN
        1 tcgcgcgttt cggtgatgac ggtgaaaacc tctgacacat gcagctcccg gagacggtca
       61 cagcttgtct gtaagcggat gccgggagca gacaagcccg tcagggcgcg tcagcgggtg
      121 ttggcgggtg tcggggctgg cttaactatg cggcatcaga gcagattgta ctgagagtgc
      181 accatatgcg gtgtgaaata ccgcacagat gcgtaaggag aaaataccgc atcaggcgcc
      241 attcgccatt caggctgcgc aactgttggg aagggcgatc ggtgcgggcc tcttcgctat
      301 tacgccagct ggcgaaaggg ggatgtgctg caaggcgatt aagttgggta acgccagggt
      361 tttcccagtc acgacgttgt aaaacgacgg ccagtgaatt ctagttatta atagtaatca
      421 attacggggt cattagttca tagcccatat atggagttcc gcgttacata acttacggta
      481 aatggcccgc ctggctgacc gcccaacgac ccccgcccat tgacgtcaat aatgacgtat
      541 gttcccatag taacgccaat agggactttc cattgacgtc aatgggtgga gtatttacgg
      601 taaactgccc acttggcagt acatcaagtg tatcatatgc caagtacgcc ccctattgac
      661 gtcaatgacg gtaaatggcc cgcctggcat tatgcccagt acatgacctt atgggacttt
      721 cctacttggc agtacatcta cgtattagtc atcgctatta ccatggtgat gcggttttgg
      781 cagtacatca atgggcgtgg atagcggttt gactcacggg gatttccaag tctccacccc
      841 attgacgtca atgggagttt gttttggcac caaaatcaac gggactttcc aaaatgtcgt
      901 aacaactccg ccccattgac gcaaatgggc ggtaggcgtg tacggtggga ggtctatata
      961 agcagagctg gtttagtgaa ccgtcagatc ggatcctcta gagtcgacca ttgccgccac
     1021 catgaaacca gtaacgttat acgatgtcgc agagtatgcc ggtgtctctt atcagaccgt
     1081 ttcccgcgtg gtgaaccagg ccagccacgt ttctgcgaaa acgcgggaaa aagtggaagc
     1141 ggcgatggcg gagctgaatt acattcccaa ccgcgtggca caacaactgg cgggcaaaca
     1201 gtcgttgctg attggcgttg ccacctccag tctggccctg cacgcgccgt cgcaaattgt
     1261 cgcggcgatt aaatctcgcg ccgatcaact gggtgccagc gtggtggtgt cgatggtaga
     1321 acgaagcggc gtcgaagcct gtaaagcggc ggtgcacaat cttctcgcgc aacgcgtcag
     1381 tgggctgatc attaactatc cgctggatga ccaggatgcc attgctgtgg aagctgcctg
     1441 cactaatgtt ccggcgttat ttcttgatgt ctctgaccag acacccatca acagtattat
     1501 tttctcccat gaagacggta cgcgactggg cgtggagcat ctggtcgcat tgggtcacca
     1561 gcaaatcgcg ctgttagcgg gcccattaag ttctgtctcg gcgcgtctgc gtctggctgg
     1621 ctggcataaa tatctcactc gcaatcaaat tcagccgata gcggaacggg aaggcgactg
     1681 gagtgccatg tccggttttc aacaaaccat gcaaatgctg aatgagggca tcgttcccac
     1741 tgcgatgctg gttgccaacg atcagatggc gctgggcgca atgcgcgcca ttaccgagtc
     1801 cgggctgcgc gttggtgcgg atatctcggt agtgggatac gacgataccg aagacagctc
     1861 atgttatatc ccgccgttaa ccaccatcaa acaggatttt cgcctgctgg ggcaaaccag
     1921 cgtggaccgc ttgctgcaac tctctcaggg ccaggcggtg aagggcaatc agctgttgcc
     1981 cgtctcactg gtgaaaagaa aaaccaccct ggcgcccaat acgcaaaccg cctctccccg
     2041 cgcgttggcc gattcattaa tgcagctggc acgacaggtt tcccgactgg aaagcgggca
     2101 gagcagcctg aggcctccta agaagaagag gaaggtttga gcgcaacgca attaatgtaa
     2161 gttagctcac tcattaggca ccccaggctt tacactttat gcttccgacc tgcagcccct
     2221 tgggatcttt gtgaaggaac cttacttctg tggtgtgaca taattggaca aactacctac
     2281 agagatttaa agctctaagg taaatataaa atttttaagt gtataatgtg ttaaactact
     2341 gattctaatt gtttgtgtat tttagattca cagtcccaag gctcatttca ggcccctcag
     2401 tcctcacagt ctgttcatga tcataatcag ccataccaca tttgtagagg ttttacttgc
     2461 tttaaaaaac ctcccacacc tccccctgaa cctgaaacat aaaatgaatg caattgttgt
     2521 tgttaacttg tttattgcag cttataatgg ttacaaataa agcaatagca tcacaaattt
     2581 cacaaataaa gcattttttt cactgcattc tagttgtggt ttgtccaaac tcatcaatgt
     2641 atcttatcat gtctgggccc aagcttggcg taatcatggt catagctgtt tcctgtgtga
     2701 aattgttatc cgctcacaat tccacacaac atacgagccg gaagcataaa gtgtaaagcc
     2761 tggggtgcct aatgagtgag ctaactcaca ttaattgcgt tgcgctcact gcccgctttc
     2821 cagtcgggaa acctgtcgtg ccagctgcat taatgaatcg gccaacgcgc ggggagaggc
     2881 ggtttgcgta ttgggcgctc ttccgctgca actgttggga agggcgatcg gtgcgggcct
     2941 cttcgctatt acgccagctg gcgaaagggg gatgtgctgc aaggcgatta agttgggtaa
     3001 cgccagggtt ttcccagtca cgacgttgta aaacgacggc cagtgaattg taatacgact
     3061 cactataggg cgaattgggc ctttttctac acaaatcagc gattttctct tgaaaaatcg
     3121 ctgatttgtg tagcggtgtt tcgtcctttc cacaagatat ataactctat caatgataga
     3181 gtactttcaa gttacggtaa gcatatgata gtccatttta aaacataatt ttaaaactgc
     3241 aaactaccca agaaattatt actttctacg tcacgtattt tgtactaata tctttgtgtt
     3301 tacagtcaaa ttaattctaa ttatctctct aacagccttg tatcgtatat gcaaatatga
     3361 aggaatcatg ggaaataggc cctcttcctg cccgaccttg gcgcgcgctc ggcgcgcggt
     3421 cacgctccgt cacgtggtgc gttttgccta atcactagtg aattcgcggc cgcctgcagg
     3481 tcgaccatat gggagagctc ccaacgcgtt ggatgcatag cttgagtatt ctatagtgtc
     3541 acctaaatag cttggcgtaa tcatggtcat agctgtttcc tgtgtgaaat tgttatccgc
     3601 tcacaattcc acacaacata cgagccggaa gcataaagtg taaagcctgg ggtgcctaat
     3661 gagtgagcta actcacatta attgcgttgc gctcactgcc cgctttccag tcgggaaacc
     3721 tgtcgtgcca gctgcattaa tgaatcggcc aacgcgcggg gagaggcggt ttgcgtattg
     3781 ggcgctcttc cgcttcctcg ctcactgact cgctgcgctc ggtcgttcgg ctgcggcgag
     3841 cggtatcagc tcactcaaag gcggtaatac ggttatccac agaatcaggg gataacgcag
     3901 gaaagaacat ggccggctta atcggtgcgg gcctcttcgc tattacgcca gctggcgaaa
     3961 gggggatgtg ctgcaaggcg attaagttgg gtaacgccag ggttttccca gtcacgacgt
     4021 tgtaaaacga cggccagtga attctagtta ttaatagtaa tcaattacgg ggtcattagt
     4081 tcatagccca tatatggagt tccgcgttac ataacttacg gtaaatggcc cgcctggctg
     4141 accgcccaac gacccccgcc cattgacgtc aataatgacg tatgttccca tagtaacgcc
     4201 aatagggact ttccattgac gtcaatgggt ggagtattta cggtaaactg cccacttggc
     4261 agtacatcaa gtgtatcata tgccaagtac gccccctatt gacgtcaatg acggtaaatg
     4321 gcccgcctgg cattatgccc agtacatgac cttatgggac tttcctactt ggcagtacat
     4381 ctacgtatta gtcatcgcta ttaccatggt gatgcggttt tggcagtaca tcaatgggcg
     4441 tggatagcgg tttgactcac ggggatttcc aagtctccac cccattgacg tcaatgggag
     4501 tttgttttgg caccaaaatc aacgggactt tccaaaatgt cgtaacaact ccgccccatt
     4561 gacgcaaatg ggcggtaggc gtgtacggtg ggaggtctat ataagcagag ctggtttagt
     4621 gaaccgtcag atcggatcct ctagagtcga cctgcaggat ctaagcttgg acaaactacc
     4681 tacagagatt taaagctcta aggtaaatat aaaatttact aggttgtgga attgtgagcg
     4741 ctcacaattc cacagtcgac cctaggttgt ggaattgtga gcgctcacaa ttccacagtc
     4801 gaccctaggt tgtggaattg tgagcgctca caattccaca gtcgacccta gtgtataatg
     4861 tgttaaacta cggatccgtc tcccattagg cctacaatgg tgagacaagt agccaacagg
     4921 gaagggttgc aaatatcatt tgggcacacc tatgataata ttgatgaagc agacagtatt
     4981 cagcaagtaa ctgagaggtg ggaagctcaa agccaaagtc ctaatgtgca gtcaggtgaa
     5041 tttattgaaa aatttgaggc tcctggtggt gcaaatcaaa gaactgctcc tcagggatcc
     5101 taattgtttg tgtattttag attccaacca agcttgcggc cgctcaggag ctaaggaagc
     5161 taaaatggag aaaaaaatca ctggatatac caccgttgat atatcccaat ggcatcgtaa
     5221 agaacgggcc cctctgctaa ccatgttcat gccttcttct ttttcctaca gctcctgggc
     5281 aacgtgctgg ttattgtgct gtctcatcat tttggcaaag aattgtaata cgactcacta
     5341 tagggcgaat tgatatgtct agattagata aaagtaaagt gattaacagc gcattagagc
     5401 tgcttaatga ggtcggaatc gaaggtttaa caacccgtaa actcgcccag aagctaggtg
     5461 tagagcagcc tacattgtat tggcatgtaa aaaataagcg ggctttgctc gacgccttag
     5521 ccattgagat gttagatagg caccatactc acttttgccc tttagaaggg gaaagctggc
     5581 aagatttttt acgtaataac gctaaaagtt ttagatgtgc tttactaagt catcgcgatg
     5641 gagcaaaagt acatttaggt acacggccta cagaaaaaca gtatgaaact ctcgaaaatc
     5701 aattagcctt tttatgccaa caaggttttt cactagagaa tgcattatat gcactcagcg
     5761 ctgtggggca ttttacttta ggttgcgtat tggaagatca agagcatcaa gtcgctaaag
     5821 aagaaaggga aacacctact actgatagta tgccgccatt attacgacaa gctatcgaat
     5881 tatttgatca ccaaggtgca gagccagcct tcttattcgg ccttgaattg atcatatgcg
     5941 gattagaaaa acaacttaaa tgtgaaagtg ggtccgcgta cagcggatcc cgggaattca
     6001 gatcttatta aagcagaact tgtttattgc agcttataat ggttacaaat aaagcaatag
     6061 catcacaaat ttcacaaata aagcattttt ttcactgcat tctagttgtg gtttgtccaa
     6121 actcatcaat gtatcttatc atgtctggtc gaatccatca cactggcggc cgctcgagac
     6181 atgtcatgtg agcaaaaggc cagcaaaagg ccaggaaccg taaaaaggcc gcgttgctgg
     6241 cgtttttcca taggctccgc ccccctgacg agcatcacaa aaatcgacgc tcaagtcaga
     6301 ggtggcgaaa cccgacagga ctataaagat accaggcgtt tccccctgga agctccctcg
     6361 tgcgctctcc tgttccgacc ctgccgctta ccggatacct gtccgccttt ctcccttcgg
     6421 gaagcgtggc gctttctcat agctcacgct gtaggtatct cagttcggtg taggtcgttc
     6481 gctccaagct gggctgtgtg cacgaacccc ccgttcagcc cgaccgctgc gccttatccg
     6541 gtaactatcg tcttgagtcc aacccggtaa gacacgactt atcgccactg gcagcagcca
     6601 ctggtaacag gattagcaga gcgaggtatg taggcggtgc tacagagttc ttgaagtggt
     6661 ggcctaacta cggctacact agaagaacag tatttggtat ctgcgctctg ctgaagccag
     6721 ttaccttcgg aaaaagagtt ggtagctctt gatccggcaa acaaaccacc gctggtagcg
     6781 gtggtttttt tgtttgcaag cagcagatta cgcgcagaaa aaaaggatct caagaagatc
     6841 ctttgatctt ttctacgggg tctgacgctc agtggaacga aaactcacgt taagggattt
     6901 tggtcatgag attatcaaaa aggatcttca cctagatcct tttaaattaa aaatgaagtt
     6961 ttaaatcaat ctaaagtata tatgagtaaa cttggtctga cagttaccaa tgcttaatca
     7021 gtgaggcacc tatctcagcg atctgtctat ttcgttcatc catagttgcc tgactccccg
     7081 tcgtgtagat aactacgata cgggagggct taccatctgg ccccagtgct gcaatgatac
     7141 cgcgagaccc acgctcaccg gctccagatt tatcagcaat aaaccagcca gccggaaggg
     7201 ccgagcgcag aagtggtcct gcaactttat ccgcctccat ccagtctatt aattgttgcc
     7261 gggaagctag agtaagtagt tcgccagtta atagtttgcg caacgttgtt gccattgcta
     7321 caggcatcgt ggtgtcacgc tcgtcgtttg gtatggcttc attcagctcc ggttcccaac
     7381 gatcaaggcg agttacatga tcccccatgt tgtgcaaaaa agcggttagc tccttcggtc
     7441 ctccgatcgt tgtcagaagt aagttggccg cagtgttatc actcatggtt atggcagcac
     7501 tgcataattc tcttactgtc atgccatccg taagatgctt ttctgtgact ggtgagtact
     7561 caaccaagtc attctgagaa tagtgtatgc ggcgaccgag ttgctcttgc ccggcgtcaa
     7621 tacgggataa taccgcgcca catagcagaa ctttaaaagt gctcatcatt ggaaaacgtt
     7681 cttcggggcg aaaactctca aggatcttac cgctgttgag atccagttcg atgtaaccca
     7741 ctcgtgcacc caactgatct tcagcatctt ttactttcac cagcgtttct gggtgagcaa
     7801 aaacaggaag gcaaaatgcc gcaaaaaagg gaataagggc gacacggaaa tgttgaatac
     7861 tcatactctt cctttttcaa tattattgaa gcatttatca gggttattgt ctcatgagcg
     7921 gatacatatt tgaatgtatt tagaaaaata aacaaatagg ggttccgcgc acatttcccc
     7981 gaaaagtgcc acctgacgtc taagaaacca ttattatcat gacattaacc tataaaaata
     8041 ggcgtatcac gaggcccttt cgtc
//
