>Addgene plasmid #15913 | LTRi | addgene partial sequence | sequence record 21629 | 15913 with LKO.1 5'
TGGAAAGGACGAAACACCGCTACACAAATCAGCGATTTTTCAAGAGAAAATCGCTGATTTGTGTAGAAAA
AGGCCCAATTCGCCCTATAGTGAGTCGTATTACAATTCACTGGCCGTCGTTTTACAACGTCGTGACTGGG
AAAACCCTGGCGTTACCCAACTTAATCGCCTTGCAGCACATCCCCCTTTCGCCAGCTGGCGTAATAGCGA
AGAGGCCCGCACCGATCGCCCTTCCCAACAGTTGCAGCGGAAGAGCGCCCAATACGCAAACCGCCTCTCC
CCGCGCGTTGGCCGATTCATTAATGCAGCTGGCACGACAGGTTTCCCGACTGGAAAGCGGGCAGTGAGCG
CAACGCAATTAATGTGAGTTAGCTCACTCATTAGGCACCCCAGGCTTTACACTTTATGCTTCCGGCTCGT
ATGTTGTGTGGAATTGTGAGCGGATAACAATTTCACACAGGAAACAGCTATGACCATGATTACGCCAAGC
TTGGGCCCAGACATGATAAGATACATTGATGAGTTTGGACAAACCACAACTAGAATGCAGTGAAAAAAAT
GCTTTATTTGTGAAATTTGTGATGCTATTGCTTTATTTGTAACCATTATAAGCTGCAATAAACAAGTTAA
CAACAACAACTGCATTCATTTTATGTTACAGGTTCAG
