>Addgene plasmid #15913 | LTRi | addgene partial sequence | sequence record 21630 | Tet-R 5'-GGCGAGTTTACGGGTTGTTA-3'
AGCAGCTCTAATGCGCTGTTATCACTTTACTTTTATCTAATCTAGACATATCAATTCGCCCTATAGTGAG
TCGTATTACAATTCTTTGCCAAAATGATGAGACAGCACAATAACCAGCACGTTGCCCAGGAGCTGTAGGA
AAAAGAAGAAGGCATGAACATGGTTAGCAGAGGGGCCCGTTCTTTACGATGCCATTGGGATATATCAACG
GTGGTATATCCAGTGATTTTTTTCTCCATTTTAGCTTCCTTAGCTCCTGAGCGGCCGCAAGCTTGGTTGG
AATCTAAAATACACAAACAATTAGGATCCCTGAGGAGCAGTTCTTTGATTTGCACCACCAGGAGCCTCAA
ATTTTTCAATAAATTCACCTGACTGCACATTAGGACTTTGGCTTTGAGCTTCCCACCTCTCAGTTACTTG
CTGAATACTGTCTGCTTCATCAATATTATCATAGGTGTGCCCAAATGATATTTGCAACCCTTCCCTGTTG
GCTACTTGTCTCACCATTGTAGGCCTAATGGGAGACGGATCCGTAGTTTAACACATTATACACTAGGGTC
GACTGTGGAATTGTGAGCGCTCACAATTCCACAACCTAGGGTCGACTGTGGAATTGTGAGCGCTCACAAT
TCCACAGTCGACCCTAGTGTAT
