>Addgene plasmid #15913 | LTRi | addgene partial sequence | sequence record 21631 | 15913 with LKO.1-5'
GAGTTATATATCTTGTGGAAAGGANGAAACACCGCTACACAAATCAGCGATTTTTCAAGAGAAAATCGCT
GATTTGTGTAGAAAAAGGCCCAATTCGCCCTATAGTGAGTCGTATTACAATTCACTGGCCGTCGTTTTAC
AACGTCGTGACTGGGAAAACCCTGGCGTTACCCAACTTAATCGCCTTGCAGCACATCCCCCTTTCGCCAG
CTGGCGTAATAGCGAAGAGGCCCGCACCGATCGCCCTTCCCAACAGTTGCAGCGGAAGAGCGCCCAATAC
GCAAACCGCCTCTCCCCGCGCGTTGGCCGATTCATTAATGCAGCTGGCACGACAGGTTTCCCGACTGGAA
AGCGGGCAGTGAGCGCAACGCAATTAATGTGAGTTAGCTCACTCATTAGGCACCCCAGGCTTTACACTTT
ATGCTTCCGGCTCGTATGTTGTGTGGAATTGTGAGCGGATAACAATTTCACACAGGAAACAGCTATGACC
ATGATTACGCCAAGCTNGTT
